>Addgene plasmid #76049 | LIMK1 gRNA (BRDN0001147777) | addgene full sequence | sequence record 185082 | Addgene Assembled Sequence
CCCGGGTGCAAAGATGGATAAAGTTTTAAACAGAGAGGAATCTTTGCAGCTAATGGACCTTCTAGGTCTT
GAAAGGAGTGGGAATTGGCTCCGGTGCCCGTCAGTGGGCAGAGCGCACATCGCCCACAGTCCCCGAGAAG
TTGGGGGGAGGGGTCGGCAATTGATCCGGTGCCTAGAGAAGGTGGCGCGGGGTAAACTGGGAAAGTGATG
TCGTGTACTGGCTCCGCCTTTTTCCCGAGGGTGGGGGAGAACCGTATATAAGTGCAGTAGTCGCCGTGAA
CGTTCTTTTTCGCAACGGGTTTGCCGCCAGAACACAGGTAAGTGCCGTGTGTGGTTCCCGCGGGCCTGGC
CTCTTTACGGGTTATGGCCCTTGCGTGCCTTGAATTACTTCCACCTGGCTGCAGTACGTGATTCTTGATC
CCGAGCTTCGGGTTGGAAGTGGGTGGGAGAGTTCGAGGCCTTGCGCTTAAGGAGCCCCTTCGCCTCGTGC
TTGAGTTGAGGCCTGGCCTGGGCGCTGGGGCCGCCGCGTGCGAATCTGGTGGCACCTTCGCGCCTGTCTC
GCTGCTTTCGATAAGTCTCTAGCCATTTAAAATTTTTGATGACCTGCTGCGACGCTTTTTTTCTGGCAAG
ATAGTCTTGTAAATGCGGGCCAAGATCTGCACACTGGTATTTCGGTTTTTGGGGCCGCGGGCGGCGACGG
GGCCCGTGCGTCCCAGCGCACATGTTCGGCGAGGCGGGGCCTGCGAGCGCGGCCACCGAGAATCGGACGG
GGGTAGTCTCAAGCTGGCCGGCCTGCTCTGGTGCCTGGCCTCGCGCCGCCGTGTATCGCCCCGCCCTGGG
CGGCAAGGCTGGCCCGGTCGGCACCAGTTGCGTGAGCGGAAAGATGGCCGCTTCCCGGCCCTGCTGCAGG
GAGCTCAAAATGGAGGACGCGGCGCTCGGGAGAGCGGGCGGGTGAGTCACCCACACAAAGGAAAAGGGCC
TTTCCGTCCTCAGCCGTCGCTTCATGTGACTCCACGGAGTACCGGGCGCCGTCCAGGCACCTCGATTAGT
TCTCGAGCTTTTGGAGTACGTCGTCTTTAGGTTGGGGGGAGGGGTTTTATGCGATGGAGTTTCCCCACAC
TGAGTGGGTGGAGACTGAAGTTAGGCCAGCTTGGCACTTGATGTAATTCTCCTTGGAATTTGCCCTTTTT
GAGTTTGGATCTTGGTTCATTCTCAAGCCTCAGACAGTGGTTCAAAGTTTTTTTCTTCCATTTCAGGTGT
CGTGACGTACGGCCACCATGACCGAGTACAAGCCCACGGTGCGCCTCGCCACCCGCGACGACGTCCCCAG
GGCCGTACGCACCCTCGCCGCCGCGTTCGCCGACTACCCCGCCACGCGCCACACCGTCGATCCGGACCGC
CACATCGAGCGGGTCACCGAGCTGCAAGAACTCTTCCTCACGCGCGTCGGGCTCGACATCGGCAAGGTGT
GGGTCGCGGACGACGGCGCCGCCGTGGCGGTCTGGACCACGCCGGAGAGCGTCGAAGCGGGGGCGGTGTT
CGCCGAGATCGGCCCGCGCATGGCCGAGTTGAGCGGTTCCCGGCTGGCCGCGCAGCAACAGATGGAAGGC
CTCCTGGCGCCGCACCGGCCCAAGGAGCCCGCGTGGTTCCTGGCCACCGTCGGAGTCTCGCCCGACCACC
AGGGCAAGGGTCTGGGCAGCGCCGTCGTGCTCCCCGGAGTGGAGGCGGCCGAGCGCGCCGGGGTGCCCGC
CTTCCTGGAGACCTCCGCGCCCCGCAACCTCCCCTTCTACGAGCGGCTCGGCTTCACCGTCACCGCCGAC
GTCGAGGTGCCCGAAGGACCGCGCACCTGGTGCATGACCCGCAAGCCCGGTGCCTGAACGCGTTAAGTCG
ACAATCAACCTCTGGATTACAAAATTTGTGAAAGATTGACTGGTATTCTTAACTATGTTGCTCCTTTTAC
GCTATGTGGATACGCTGCTTTAATGCCTTTGTATCATGCTATTGCTTCCCGTATGGCTTTCATTTTCTCC
TCCTTGTATAAATCCTGGTTGCTGTCTCTTTATGAGGAGTTGTGGCCCGTTGTCAGGCAACGTGGCGTGG
TGTGCACTGTGTTTGCTGACGCAACCCCCACTGGTTGGGGCATTGCCACCACCTGTCAGCTCCTTTCCGG
GACTTTCGCTTTCCCCCTCCCTATTGCCACGGCGGAACTCATCGCCGCCTGCCTTGCCCGCTGCTGGACA
GGGGCTCGGCTGTTGGGCACTGACAATTCCGTGGTGTTGTCGGGGAAATCATCGTCCTTTCCTTGGCTGC
TCGCCTGTGTTGCCACCTGGATTCTGCGCGGGACGTCCTTCTGCTACGTCCCTTCGGCCCTCAATCCAGC
GGACCTTCCTTCCCGCGGCCTGCTGCCGGCTCTGCGGCCTCTTCCGCGTCTTCGCCTTCGCCCTCAGACG
AGTCGGATCTCCCTTTGGGCCGCCTCCCCGCGTCGACTTTAAGACCAATGACTTACAAGGCAGCTGTAGA
TCTTAGCCACTTTTTAAAAGAAAAGGGGGGACTGGAAGGGCTAATTCACTCCCAACGAAGACAAGATCTG
CTTTTTGCTTGTACTGGGTCTCTCTGGTTAGACCAGATCTGAGCCTGGGAGCTCTCTGGCTAACTAGGGA
ACCCACTGCTTAAGCCTCAATAAAGCTTGCCTTGAGTGCTTCAAGTAGTGTGTGCCCGTCTGTTGTGTGA
CTCTGGTAACTAGAGATCCCTCAGACCCTTTTAGTCAGTGTGGAAAATCTCTAGCAGTACGTATAGTAGT
TCATGTCATCTTATTATTCAGTATTTATAACTTGCAAAGAAATGAATATCAGAGAGTGAGAGGAACTTGT
TTATTGCAGCTTATAATGGTTACAAATAAAGCAATAGCATCACAAATTTCACAAATAAAGCATTTTTTTC
ACTGCATTCTAGTTGTGGTTTGTCCAAACTCATCAATGTATCTTATCATGTCTGGCTCTAGCTATCCCGC
CCCTAACTCCGCCCATCCCGCCCCTAACTCCGCCCAGTTCCGCCCATTCTCCGCCCCATGGCTGACTAAT
TTTTTTTATTTATGCAGAGGCCGAGGCCGCCTCGGCCTCTGAGCTATTCCAGAAGTAGTGAGGAGGCTTT
TTTGGAGGCCTAGGGACGTACCCAATTCGCCCTATAGTGAGTCGTATTACGCGCGCTCACTGGCCGTCGT
TTTACAACGTCGTGACTGGGAAAACCCTGGCGTTACCCAACTTAATCGCCTTGCAGCACATCCCCCTTTC
GCCAGCTGGCGTAATAGCGAAGAGGCCCGCACCGATCGCCCTTCCCAACAGTTGCGCAGCCTGAATGGCG
AATGGG
[124 nt withheld, positions 3367-3490]
C
[91 nt withheld, positions 3492-3582]
A
[49 nt withheld, positions 3584-3632]
CCTTTGACGTTGGAGTCCACGTTCTTT
[37 nt withheld, positions 3660-3696]
ACCCTATCTCGGTCTATTCTTTTGATTTATAAGGGATTTTGCCGATTTCGGCCTATTGGTTAAAAAATGA
GCTGATTTAACAAAAATTTAACGCGAATTTTAACAAAATATTAACGCTTACAATTTAGGTGGCACTTTTC
GGGGAAATGTGCGCGGAACCCCTATTTGTTTATTTTTCTAAATACATTCAAATATGTATCCGCTCATGAG
ACAATAACCCTGATAAATGCTTCAATAATATTGAAAAAGGAAGAGTATGAGTATTCAACATTTCCGTGTC
GCCCTTATTCCCTTTTTTGCGGCATTTTGCCTTCCTGTTTTTGCTCACCCAGAAACGCTGGTGAAAGTAA
AAGATGCTGAAGATCAGTTGGGTGCACGAGTGGGTTACATCGAACTGGATCTCAACAGCGGTAAGATCCT
TGAGAGTTTTCGCCCCGAAGAACGTTTTCCAATGATGAGCACTTTTAAAGTTCTGCTATGTGGCGCGGTA
TTATCCCGTATTGACGCCGGGCAAGAGCAACTCGGTCGCCGCATACACTATTCTCAGAATGACTTGGTTG
AGTACTCACCAGTCACAGAAAAGCATCTTACGGATGGCATGACAGTAAGAGAATTATGCAGTGCTGCCAT
AACCATGAGTGATAACACTGCGGCCAACTTACTTCTGACAACGATCGGAGGACCGAAGGAGCTAACCGCT
TTTTTGCACAACATGGGGGATCATGTAACTCGCCTTGATCGTTGGGAACCGGAGCTGAATGAAGCCATAC
CAAACGACGAGCGTGACACCACGATGCCTGTAGCAATGGCAACAACGTTGCGCAAACTATTAACTGGCGA
ACTACTTACTCTAGCTTCCCGGCAACAATTAATAGACTGGATGGAGGCGGATAAAGTTGCAGGACCACTT
CTGCGCTCGGCCCTTCCGGCTGGCTGGTTTATTGCTGATAAATCTGGAGCCGGTGAGCGTGGGTCTCGCG
GTATCATTGCAGCACTGGGGCCAGATGGTAAGCCCTCCCGTATCGTAGTTATCTACACGACGGGGAGTCA
GGCAACTATGGATGAACGAAATAGACAGATCGCTGAGATAGGTGCCTCACTGATTAAGCATTGGTAACTG
TCAGACCAAGTTTACTCATATATACTTTAGATTGATTTAAAACTTCATTTTTAATTTAAAAGGATCTAGG
TGAAGATCCTTTTTGATAATCTCATGACCAAAATCCCTTAACGTGAGTTTTCGTTCCACTGAGCGTCAGA
CCCCGTAGAAAAGATCAAAGGATCTTCTTGAGATCCTTTTTTTCTGCGCGTAATCTGCTGCTTGCAAACA
AAAAAACCACCGCTACCAGCGGTGGTTTGTTTGCCGGATCAAGAGCTACCAACTCTTTTTCCGAAGGTAA
CTGGCTTCAGCAGAGCGCAGATACCAAATACTGTTCTTCTAGTGTAGCCGTAGTTAGGCCACCACTTCAA
GAACTCTGTAGCACCGCCTACATACCTCGCTCTGCTAATCCTGTTACCAGTGGCTGCTGCCAGTGGCGAT
AAGTCGTGTCTTACCGGGTTGGACTCAAGACGATAGTTACCGGATAAGGCGCAGCGGTCGGGCTGAACGG
GGGGTTCGTGCACACAGCCCAGCTTGGAGCGAACGACCTACACCGAACTGAGATACCTACAGCGTGAGCT
ATGAGAAAGCGCCACGCTTCCCGAAGGGAGAAAGGCGGACAGGTATCCGGTAAGCGGCAGGGTCGGAACA
GGAGAGCGCACGAGGGAGCTTCCAGGGGGAAACGCCTGGTATCTTTATAGTCCTGTCGGGTTTCGCCACC
TCTGACTTGAGCGTCGATTTTTGTGATGCTCGTCAGGGGGGCGGAGCCTATGGAAAAACGCCAGCAACGC
GGCCTTTTTACGGTTCCTGGCCTTTTGCTGGCCTTTTGCTCACATGTTCTTTCCTGCGTTATCCCCTGAT
TCTGTGGATAACCGTATTACCGCCTTTGAGTGAGCTGATACCGCTCGCCGCAGCCGAACGACCGAGCGCA
GCGAGTCAGTGAGCGAGGAAGCGGAAGAGCGCCCAATACGCAAACCGCCTCTCCCCGCGCGTTGGCCGAT
TCATTAATGCAGCTGGCACGACAGGTTTCCCGACTGGAAAGCGGGCAGTGAGCGCAACGCAATTAATGTG
AGTTAGCTCACTCATTAGGCACCCCAGGCTTTACACTTTATGCTTCCGGCTCGTATGTTGTGTGGAATTG
TGAGCGGATAACAATTTCACACAGGAAACAGCTATGACCATGATTACGCCAAGCGCGCAATTAACCCTCA
CTAAAGGGAACAAAAGCTGGAGCTGCAAGCTTAATGTAGTCTTATGCAATACTCTTGTAGTCTTGCAACA
TGGTAACGATGAGTTAGCAACATGCCTTACAAGGAGAGAAAAAGCACCGTGCATGCCGATTGGTGGAAGT
AAGGTGGTACGATCGTGCCTTATTAGGAAGGCAACAGACGGGTCTGACATGGATTGGACGAACCACTGAA
TTGCCGCATTGCAGAGATATTGTATTTAAGTGCCTAGCTCGATACATAAACGGGTCTCTCTGGTTAGACC
AGATCTGAGCCTGGGAGCTCTCTGGCTAACTAGGGAACCCACTGCTTAAGCCTCAATAAAGCTTGCCTTG
AGTGCTTCAAGTAGTGTGTGCCCGTCTGTTGTGTGACTCTGGTAACTAGAGATCCCTCAGACCCTTTTAG
TCAGTGTGGAAAATCTCTAGCAGTGGCGCCCGAACAGGGACTTGAAAGCGAAAGGGAAACCAGAGGAGCT
CTCTCGACGCAGGACTCGGCTTGCTGAAGCGCGCACGGCAAGAGGCGAGGGGCGGCGACTGGTGAGTACG
CCAAAAATTTTGACTAGCGGAGGCTAGAAGGAGAGAGATGGGTGCGAGAGCGTCAGTATTAAGCGGGGGA
GAATTAGATCGCGATGGGAAAAAATTCGGTTAAGGCCAGGGGGAAAGAAAAAATATAAATTAAAACATAT
AGTATGGGCAAGCAGGGAGCTAGAACGATTCGCAGTTAATCCTGGCCTGTTAGAAACATCAGAAGGCTGT
AGACAAATACTGGGACAGCTACAACCATCCCTTCAGACAGGATCAGAAGAACTTAGATCATTATATAATA
CAGTAGCAACCCTCTATTGTGTGCATCAAAGGATAGAGATAAAAGACACCAAGGAAGCTTTAGACAAGAT
AGAGGAAGAGCAAAACAAAAGTAAGACCACCGCACAGCAAGCGGCCGCTGATCTTCAGACCTGGAGGAGG
AGATATGAGGGACAATTGGAGAAGTGAATTATATAAATATAAAGTAGTAAAAATTGAACCATTAGGAGTA
GCACCCACCAAGGCAAAGAGAAGAGTGGTGCAGAGAGAAAAAAGAGCAGTGGGAATAGGAGCTTTGTTCC
TTGGGTTCTTGGGAGCAGCAGGAAGCACTATGGGCGCAGCGTCAATGACGCTGACGGTACAGGCCAGACA
ATTATTGTCTGGTATAGTGCAGCAGCAGAACAATTTGCTGAGGGCTATTGAGGCGCAACAGCATCTGTTG
CAACTCACAGTCTGGGGCATCAAGCAGCTCCAGGCAAGAATCCTGGCTGTGGAAAGATACCTAAAGGATC
AACAGCTCCTGGGGATTTGGGGTTGCTCTGGAAAACTCATTTGCACCACTGCTGTGCCTTGGAATGCTAG
TTGGAGTAATAAATCTCTGGAACAGATTTGGAATCACACGACCTGGATGGAGTGGGACAGAGAAATTAAC
AATTACACAAGCTTAATACACTCCTTAATTGAAGAATCGCAAAACCAGCAAGAAAAGAATGAACAAGAAT
TATTGGAATTAGATAAATGGGCAAGTTTGTGGAATTGGTTTAACATAACAAATTGGCTGTGGTATATAAA
ATTATTCATAATGATAGTAGGAGGCTTGGTAGGTTTAAGAATAGTTTTTGCTGTACTTTCTATAGTGAAT
AGAGTTAGGCAGGGATATTCACCATTATCGTTTCAGACCCACCTCCCAACCCCGAGGGGACCCAGAGAGG
GCCTATTTCCCATGATTCCTTCATATTTGCATATACGATACAAGGCTGTTAGAGAGATAATTAGAATTAA
TTTGACTGTAAACACAAAGATATTAGTACAAAATACGTGACGTAGAAAGTAATAATTTCTTGGGTAGTTT
GCAGTTTTAAAATTATGTTTTAAAATGGACTATCATATGCTTACCGTAACTTGAAAGTATTTCGATTTCT
TGGCTTTATATATCTTGTGGAAAGGACGAAACACCGGTGAAGAATTCCATCCACGTGTTTTAGAGCTAGA
AATAGCAAGTTAAAATAAGGCTAGTCCGTTATCAACTTGAAAAAGTGGCACCGAGTCGGTGCTTTTTTAA
GCTTGGCGTAACTAGATCTTGAGACAAATGGCAGTATTCATCCACAATTTTAAAAGAAAAGGGGGGATTG
GGGGGTACAGTGCAGGGGAAAGAATAGTAGACATAATAGCAACAGACATACAAACTAAAGAATTACAAAA
ACAAATTACAAAAATTCAAAATTTTCGGGTTTATTACAGGGACAGCAGAGATCCACTTTGGCGCCGGCTC
GAGGGGG
Features (pLannotate 1.2.2; 29 found; start..end, strand, type, name):
     14..80      +  CDS            small t antigen (fragment): SV40 (simian virus 40) small t antigen
    106..317     +  promoter       EF-1α core promoter: core promoter for human elongation factor EF-1α
    318..1256    +  intron         EF-1α intron A: intron upstream of the start codon of human EF-1α
   1278..1877    +  CDS            PuroR (fragment): puromycin N-acetyltransferase; pac from Streptomyces; confers resistance to puromycin
   1893..2481    +  misc_feature   WPRE: woodchuck hepatitis virus posttranscriptional regulatory element
   2532..2551    +  misc_feature   cPPT/CTS (fragment): central polypurine tract and central termination sequence of HIV-1
   2553..2786    +  LTR            3' LTR (ΔU3): self-inactivating 3' long terminal repeat (LTR) from HIV-1
   2864..2985    +  polyA_signal   SV40 poly(A) signal: SV40 polyadenylation signal
   3025..3160    +  rep_origin     SV40 ori: SV40 origin of replication
   3181..3199    -  promoter       T7 promoter: promoter for bacteriophage T7 RNA polymerase
   3207..3362    +  CDS            lacZα (fragment): LacZα fragment of β-galactosidase; lacZ fragment
   3367..3795    +  rep_origin     f1 ori (sequence partly withheld): f1 bacteriophage origin of replication; arrow indicates direction of (+) strand synthesis
   3848..3952    +  promoter       AmpR promoter: bla
   3953..4813    +  CDS            AmpR: β-lactamase; bla; confers resistance to ampicillin, carbenicillin, and related antibiotics
   4984..5572    +  rep_origin     ori: high-copy-number ColE1/pMB1/pBR322/pUC origin of replication
   5755..5847    +  CDS            lacI (fragment): lac repressor; lacI; The lac repressor binds to the lac operator to inhibit transcription in E. coli. This inhibition can be relieved by adding lactose or isopropyl-β-D-thiogalactopyranoside (IPTG).
   5860..5881    +  protein_bind   CAP binding site: CAP binding activates transcription in the presence of cAMP. E. coli catabolite activator protein
   5896..5926    +  promoter       lac promoter: promoter for the E. coli lac operon
   5934..5950    +  protein_bind   lac operator: The lac repressor binds to the lac operator to inhibit transcription in E. coli. This inhibition can be relieved by adding lactose or isopropyl-β-D-thiogalactopyranoside (IPTG). lac repressor encoded by lacI
   5995..6013    +  promoter       T3 promoter: promoter for bacteriophage T3 RNA polymerase
   6041..6267    +  promoter       RSV promoter: Rous sarcoma virus enhancer/promoter
   6268..6448    +  LTR            5' LTR (truncated): truncated 5' long terminal repeat (LTR) from HIV-1
   6495..6620    +  misc_feature   HIV-1 Ψ: packaging signal of human immunodeficiency virus type 1
   6604..6967    +  CDS            HIV-1 gag (fragment): gag protein from human immunodeficiency virus 1; gag
   7113..7346    +  misc_feature   RRE: The Rev response element (RRE) of HIV-1 allows for Rev-dependent mRNA export from the nucleus to the cytoplasm.
   7723..7749    +  CDS            Rev (fragment): human immunodeficiency virus 1 (HIV-1) Rev protein; rev; enhances nuclear export of unspliced and incompletely spliced viral mRNAs
   7753..7993    +  promoter       U6 promoter: RNA polymerase III promoter for human U6 snRNA
   8023..8098    +  misc_RNA       gRNA scaffold: guide RNA scaffold for the Streptococcus pyogenes CRISPR/Cas9 system
   8154..8271    +  misc_feature   cPPT/CTS: central polypurine tract and central termination sequence of HIV-1
