[The description below was written by a language model from this plasmid's Addgene catalogue record and pLannotate feature annotations shown in this document.]
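Description:
LIMK1 gRNA (BRDN0001147777) is a third-generation lentiviral guide RNA plasmid built on the lentiGuide-Puro backbone. It carries a single guide designed against human LIMK1 (LIM kinase 1), matched to two LIMK1 reference transcripts. The 8.3 kb plasmid is propagated in E. coli at high copy from a ColE1/pUC-type origin under ampicillin selection (β-lactamase). It also retains an f1 origin, an SV40 origin and residual lac/T7/T3 elements from the parental cloning vector.

The lentiviral transfer cassette starts with a chimeric RSV promoter fused to a truncated HIV-1 5' LTR, which makes genomic RNA production Tat-independent. This is followed by the Ψ packaging signal with a partial gag region, and the Rev response element for Rev-dependent nuclear export. Downstream, a human U6 RNA polymerase III promoter drives the LIMK1 spacer joined to the Streptococcus pyogenes Cas9 gRNA scaffold. A cPPT/CTS element follows, which aids nuclear import of the proviral DNA. A second cassette uses the EF-1α core promoter with its intron A to express puromycin N-acetyltransferase, so transduced mammalian cells can be selected with puromycin. A WPRE enhances transcript stability and expression. The unit ends in a self-inactivating ΔU3 3' LTR and an SV40 polyadenylation signal.

The plasmid does not encode Cas9. It is meant to be used with a separate Cas9 lentivector such as lentiCas9-Blast, or in cells that already express Cas9, to knock out LIMK1. It corresponds to one member of a human kinome gRNA collection whose guides were chosen using optimized rules for on-target activity and reduced off-target effects.
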