Addgene plasmid #76049: LIMK1 gRNA (BRDN0001147777)
Purpose: 3rd generation lentiviral gRNA plasmid targeting human LIMK1
Depositing lab: John Doench & David Root. Depositing organization: Broad Institute. Publication: Optimized sgRNA design to maximize activity and minimize off-target effects of CRISPR-Cas9. Doench JG, Fusi N, Sullender M, Hegde M, Vaimberg EW, Donovan KF, Smith I, Tothova Z, Wilen C, Orchard R, Virgin HW, Listgarten J, Root DE. Nat Biotechnol. 2016 Jan 18. doi: 10.1038/nbt.3437. PubMed 26780180.
Backbone
  Vector backbone: lentiGuide-Puro
  Backbone manufacturer: Zhang Lab (Addgene plasmid # 52963)
  Vector type: Mammalian Expression, Lentiviral, CRISPR
  Selectable markers: Puromycin
Growth in bacteria
  Bacterial resistance: Ampicillin, 100 μg/mL
  Growth temperature: 37°C
  Growth strain: DH5alpha
  Copy number: High Copy
Gene/Insert
  Gene/Insert name: LIMK1 (alt names: LIMK1; NM_001204426.1)
  gRNA/shRNA sequence: GTGAAGAATTCCATCCACGT
  Species: H. sapiens (human)
  Entrez Gene: LIMK1 (a.k.a. LIMK, LIMK-1)
  Promoter: hU6
  Cloning method: Unknown
  Sequencing primers: 5′ U6-F; 3′ pS2-R
Terms and licenses: Academic/Nonprofit Terms; Industry Terms: Not Available to Industry
Depositor comments: The gRNA was designed to target the following Genbank reference sequence(s): NM_001204426.1,NM_002314.3. Note that this plasmid does NOT contain Cas9. It should be used in conjunction with lentiCas9-Blast (Addgene #52962) or otherwise with cell lines already expressing Cas9. Browse the full kinome gRNA library at http://www.addgene.org/pooled-library/broadgpp-human-kinome/ or visit http://www.broadinstitute.org/rnai/public/ for detailed protocols and information.
How to cite: LIMK1 gRNA (BRDN0001147777) was a gift from John Doench & David Root (Addgene plasmid # 76049 ; http://n2t.net/addgene:76049 ; RRID:Addgene_76049)
