>Addgene plasmid #76049 | LIMK1 gRNA (BRDN0001147777) | depositor partial sequence | sequence record 143509 | Target Sequence
GTGAAGAATTCCATCCACGT
