>Addgene plasmid #76049 | LIMK1 gRNA (BRDN0001147777) | addgene partial sequence | sequence record 185081 | hU6-F
TGACGTAGAAAGTAATAATTTCTTGGGTAGTTTGCAGTTTTAAAATTATGTTTTAAAATGGACTATCATA
TGCTTACCGTAACTTGAAAGTATTTCGATTTCTTGGCTTTATATATCTTGTGGAAAGGACGAAACACCGG
TGAAGAATTCCATCCACGTGTTTTAGAGCTAGAAATAGCAAGTTAAAATAAGGCTAGTCCGTTATCAACT
TGAAAAAGTGGCACCGAGTCGGTGCTTTTTTAAGCTTGGCGTAACTAGATCTTGAGACAAATGGCAGTAT
TCATCCACAATTTTAAAAGAAAAGGGGGGATTGGGGGGTACAGTGCAGGGGAAAGAATAGTAGACATAAT
AGCAACAGACATACAAACTAAAGAATTACAAAAACAAATTACAAAAATTCAAAATTTTCGGGTTTATTAC
AGGGACAGCAGAGATCCACTTTGGCGCCGGCTCGAGGGGGCCCGGGTGCAAAGATGGATAAAGTTTTAAA
CAGAGAGGAATCTTTGCAGCTAATGGACCTTCTAGGTCTTGAAAGGAGTGGGAATTGGCTCCGGTGCCCG
TCAGTGGGCA
